Addgene plasmid #151996: pGBW-m4134502
Purpose: Mammalian expression plasmid for SARS-CoV-2 E (envelope)
Depositing lab: Ginkgo Bioworks & Benjie Chen. Depositing organization: Ginkgo Bioworks.
Backbone
  Vector backbone: pTwist_CMV_Hygro_6
  Backbone size w/o insert (bp): 6525
  Vector type: Mammalian Expression
  Selectable markers: Hygromycin
Growth in bacteria
  Bacterial resistance: Ampicillin, 100 μg/mL
  Growth temperature: 37°C
  Growth strain: DH5alpha
  Copy number: High Copy
Gene/Insert
  Gene/Insert name: SARS-CoV-2 E (envelope) (alt names: envelope protein; E protein)
  Species: Severe acute respiratory syndrome coronavirus 2
  Insert size (bp): 221
  Mutation: wt
  Entrez Gene: E (a.k.a. GU280_gp04)
  Promoter: CMV
  Tag / fusion protein: Cleavable TEV;3xFlag (C terminal on backbone)
  Cloning method: Unknown
Resource information
  A portion of this plasmid was derived from a plasmid made by: GinkgoBioworks
Depositor comments: NCBI reference sequence: YP_009724392.1
How to cite: pGBW-m4134502 was a gift from Ginkgo Bioworks & Benjie Chen (Addgene plasmid # 151996 ; http://n2t.net/addgene:151996 ; RRID:Addgene_151996)
