[The description below was written by a language model from this plasmid's Addgene catalogue record and pLannotate feature annotations shown in this document.]
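Description:
pGBW-m4134502 is a mammalian expression plasmid built on the pTwist_CMV_Hygro_6 backbone to express the wild-type envelope (E) protein of SARS-CoV-2. It is maintained in E. coli as a high-copy plasmid through a ColE1/pUC-type origin and an ampicillin-resistance (β-lactamase) gene. For selection in mammalian cells it carries a separate cassette in which the human ubiquitin C promoter drives hygromycin B phosphotransferase, followed by a synthetic polyadenylation signal. The sequenced plasmid is 6,855 nt.

The short E coding sequence sits downstream of the CMV immediate-early enhancer and promoter elements and is followed by an SV40 polyadenylation signal. According to the catalogue entry, the backbone supplies a C-terminal tag consisting of a TEV protease cleavage site and a 3xFLAG epitope. The automated annotation picks up only a FLAG fragment just after the E open reading frame, which is consistent with this arrangement, but it does not separately annotate the TEV site. The tag allows antibody-based detection or affinity capture of the protein, with optional removal by TEV protease. The backbone also includes 5' and 3' β-globin insulator elements flanking the expression region, as well as bacterial T7 and rrnG terminators and extra synthetic poly(A) signals. These presumably limit transcriptional read-through between the plasmid's modules.

E is a small viroporin involved in virus assembly and morphogenesis. The construct suits transient expression, or hygromycin selection of stable lines, for studying its localisation, interactions and function in mammalian cells.
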