Features (pLannotate 1.2.2; 20 found; start..end, strand, type, name):
      5..229     +  CDS            E: VEMP_SARS2 - Experimental evidence at protein level: Swiss-Prot protein existence level 1. Plays a central role in virus morphogenesis and assembly. Acts as a viroporin and self-assembles in host membranes forming pentameric protein-lipid pores that allow ion transport. Also plays a role in the induction of apoptosis (By similarity). Regulates the localization of S protein at cis-Golgi, the place of virus budding (PubMed:33229438). May act by slowing down the cell secretory pathway (PubMed:33229438). May interfere with tight-junction stability by interacting with host MPP5. This would result i
    296..318     +  CDS            FLAG (fragment): FLAG® epitope tag, followed by an enterokinase cleavage site
    388..509     -  polyA_signal   SV40 poly(A) signal: SV40 polyadenylation signal
    532..601     -  CDS            large T antigen (fragment): large T antigen from SV40 (simian virus 40)
    624..670     +  terminator     T7 terminator: transcription terminator for bacteriophage T7 RNA polymerase
    700..836     +  terminator     rrnG terminator: transcription terminator from the E. coli ribosomal RNA rrnG operon (Albrechtsen et al., 1991)
    881..952     +  misc_feature   3' β-globin insulator: insulator downstream of the human β-globin locus (Farrell et al., 2002)
   1178..1766    -  rep_origin     ori: high-copy-number ColE1/pMB1/pBR322/pUC origin of replication
   1938..2002    -  CDS            bla(M) (fragment): β-lactamase lacking the signal sequence; bla(M); allows cytosolic expression of β-lactamase
   2266..3475    +  promoter       UbC promoter: human ubiquitin C promoter
   3485..4506    +  CDS            HygR (fragment): hygromycin B phosphotransferase confers resistance to hygromycin
   4534..4582    +  polyA_signal   poly(A) signal: synthetic polyadenylation signal
   4848..5708    +  CDS            AmpR: β-lactamase; bla; confers resistance to ampicillin, carbenicillin, and related antibiotics
   5721..5857    +  terminator     rrnG terminator: transcription terminator from the E. coli ribosomal RNA rrnG operon (Albrechtsen et al., 1991)
   6009..6080    +  misc_feature   5' β-globin insulator: insulator upstream of the human β-globin locus (Farrell et al., 2002)
   6085..6131    -  terminator     T7 terminator: transcription terminator for bacteriophage T7 RNA polymerase
   6149..6197    -  polyA_signal   poly(A) signal: synthetic polyadenylation signal
   6278..6581    +  enhancer       CMV enhancer: human cytomegalovirus immediate early enhancer
   6654..6671    -  promoter       CMV promoter (fragment): human cytomegalovirus (CMV) immediate early promoter
   6734..6785    +  promoter       CMVd2 promoter: truncated human cytomegalovirus (CMV) immediate early promoter that yields moderately reduced expression relative to the full-length promoter
>Addgene plasmid #151996 | pGBW-m4134502 | addgene full sequence | sequence record 300240 | Addgene NGS Result
CACCATGTACAGCTTTGTATCTGAAGAGACAGGCACTCTCATCGTTAATTCAGTGTTGCTGTTCCTGGCA
TTTGTGGTCTTCCTTTTAGTGACCCTAGCGATACTGACGGCCCTCCGGCTGTGCGCTTATTGTTGTAACA
TTGTCAACGTTAGTCTCGTGAAGCCCTCGTTCTACGTTTATTCCCGCGTGAAAAATCTAAACAGCTCCCG
TGTGCCTGATCTTCTTGTCGAAAACCTTTACTTTCAGTCGATGGATTATAAGGACCACGATGGAGACTAC
AAAGATCATGACATTGATTACAAGGACGACGATGACAAATAAGGATCCGCAGGCCTCTGCTAGCTTGACT
GACTGAGATACAGCGTACCTTCAGCTCACAGACATGATAAGATACATTGATGAGTTTGGACAAACCACAA
CTAGAATGCAGTGAAAAAAATGCTTTATTTGTGAAATTTGTGATGCTATTGCTTTATTTGTAACCATTAT
AAGCTGCAATAAACAAGTTAACAACAACAATTGCATTCATTTTATGTTTCAGGTTCAGGGGGAGGTGTGG
GAGGTTTTTTAAAGCAAGTAAAACCTCTACAAATGTGGTATTGGCCCATCTCTATCGGTATCGTAGCATA
ACCCCTTGGGGCCTCTAAACGGGTCTTGAGGGGTTTTTTGTGCCCCTCGGGCCGGATTGCTATCTACCGG
CATTGGCGCAGAAAAAAATGCCTGATGCGACGCTGCGCGTCTTATACTCCCACATATGCCAGATTCAGCA
ACGGATACGGCTTCCCCAACTTGCCCACTTCCATACGTGTCCTCCTTACCAGAAATTTATCCTTAAGGTC
GTCAGCTATCCTGCAGGCGATCTCTCGATTTCGATCAAGACATTCCTTTAATGGTCTTTTCTGGACACCA
CTAGGGGTCAGAAGTAGTTCATCAAACTTTCTTCCCTCCCTAATCTCATTGGTTACCTTGGGCTATCGAA
ACTTAATTAACCAGTCAAGTCAGCTACTTGGCGAGATCGACTTGTCTGGGTTTCGACTACGCTCAGAATT
GCGTCAGTCAAGTTCGATCTGGTCCTTGCTATTGCACCCGTTCTCCGATTACGAGTTTCATTTAAATCAT
GTGAGCAAAAGGCCAGCAAAAGGCCAGGAACCGTAAAAAGGCCGCGTTGCTGGCGTTTTTCCATAGGCTC
CGCCCCCCTGACGAGCATCACAAAAATCGACGCTCAAGTCAGAGGTGGCGAAACCCGACAGGACTATAAA
GATACCAGGCGTTTCCCCCTGGAAGCTCCCTCGTGCGCTCTCCTGTTCCGACCCTGCCGCTTACCGGATA
CCTGTCCGCCTTTCTCCCTTCGGGAAGCGTGGCGCTTTCTCATAGCTCACGCTGTAGGTATCTCAGTTCG
GTGTAGGTCGTTCGCTCCAAGCTGGGCTGTGTGCACGAACCCCCCGTTCAGCCCGACCGCTGCGCCTTAT
CCGGTAACTATCGTCTTGAGTCCAACCCGGTAAGACACGACTTATCGCCACTGGCAGCAGCCACTGGTAA
CAGGATTAGCAGAGCGAGGTATGTAGGCGGTGCTACAGAGTTCTTGAAGTGGTGGCCTAACTACGGCTAC
ACTAGAAGAACAGTATTTGGTATCTGCGCTCTGCTGAAGCCAGTTACCTTCGGAAAAAGAGTTGGTAGCT
CTTGATCCGGCAAACAAACCACCGCTGGTAGCGGTGGTTTTTTTGTTTGCAAGCAGCAGATTACGCGCAG
AAAAAAAGGATCTCAAGAAGATCCTTTGATCTTTTCTACGGGGTCTGACGCTCAGTGGAACGAAAACTCA
CGTTAAGGGATTTTGGTCATGAGATTATCAAAAAGGATCTTCACCTAGATCCTTTTAAATTAAAAATGAA
GTTTTAAATCAATCTAAAGTATATATGAGTAAACTTGGTCTGACAGTTACCAATGCTTAATCAGTGAGGC
ACCTATCTCAGCGATCTGTCTATTTCGTTCATCCATAGTTGCATTTAAATTTCCGAACTCTCCAAGGCCC
TCGTCGGAAAATCTTCAAACCTTTCGTCCGATCCATCTTGCAGGCTACCTCTCGAACGAACTATCGCAAG
TCTCTTGGCCGGCCTTGCGCCTTGGCTATTGCTTGGCAGCGCCTATCGCCAGGTATTACTCCAATCCCGA
ATATCCGAGATCGGGATCACCCGAGAGAAGTTCAACCTACATCCTCAATCCCGATCTATCCGAGATCCGA
GGAATATCGAAATCGGGGCGCGCCTGGCCTCCGCGCCGGGTTTTGGCGCCTCCCGCGGGCGCCCCCCTCG
TCACGGCGAGCGCTGCCACGTCAGACGAAGGGCGCAGGAGCGTCCTGATCCTTCCGCCCGGACGCTCAGG
ACAGCGGCCCGCTGCTCATAAGACTCGGCCTTAGAACCCCAGTATCAGCAGAAGGACATTTTAGGACGGG
ACTTGGGTGACTCTAGGGCACTGGTTTTCTTTCCAGAGAGCGGAACAGGCGAGGAAAAGTAGTCCCTTCT
CGGCGATTCTGCGGAGGGATCTCCGTGGGGCGGTGAACGCCGATGATTATATAAGGACGCGCCGGGTGTG
GCACAGCTAGTTCCGTCGCAGCCGGGATTTGGGTCGCGGTTCTTGTTTGTGGATCGCTGTGATCGTCACT
TGGTGAGTAGCGGGCTGCTGGGCTGGCCGGGGCTTTCGTGGCCGCCGGGCCGCTCGGTGGGACGGAAGCG
TGTGGAGAGACCGCCAAGGGCTGTAGTCTGGGTCCGCGAGCAAGGTTGCCCTGAACTGGGGGTTGGGGGG
AGCGCAGCAAAATGGCGGCTGTTCCCGAGTCTTGAATGGAAGACGCTTGTGAGGCGGGCTGTGAGGTCGT
TGAAACAAGGTGGGGGGCATGGTGGGCGGCAAGAACCCAAGGTCTTGAGCCCTTCGCTAATGCGGGAAAG
CTCTTATTCGGGTGAGATGGGCTGGGCACCATCTGGGGACCCTGACGTGAAGTTTGTCACTGACTGGAGA
ACTCGGTTTGTCGTCTGTTGCGGGGGCGGCAGTTATGGCGGTGCCGTTGGGCAGTGCACCCGTACCTTTG
GGAGCGCGCGCCCTCGTCGTGTCGTGACGTCACCCGTTCTGTTGGCTTATAATGCAGGGTGGGGCCACCT
GCCGGTAGGTGTGCGGTAGGCTTTTCTCCGTCGCAGGACGCAGGGTTCGGGCCTAGGGTAGGCTCTCCTG
AATCGACAGGCGCCGGACCTCTGGTGAGGGGAGGGATAAGTGAGGCGTCAGTTTCTTTGGTCGGTTTTAT
GTACCTATCTTCTTAAGTAGCTGAAGCTCCGGTTTTGAACTATGCGCTCGGGGTTGGCGAGTGTGTTTTG
TGAAGTTTTTTAGGCACCTTTTGAAATGTAATCATTTGGGTCAATATGTAATTTTCAGTGTTAGACTTGT
AAATTGTCCGCTAAATTCTGGCCGTTTTTGGCTTTTTTGTTAGACAACATGGGTAAAAAGCCTGAACTCA
CCGCGACGTCTGTCGAGAAGTTTCTGATCGAAAAGTTCGACAGCGTCTCCGACCTGATGCAGCTCTCGGA
GGGCGAAGAATCTCGTGCTTTCAGCTTCGATGTAGGAGGGCGTGGATATGTCCTGCGGGTAAATAGCTGC
GCCGATGGTTTCTACAAAGATCGTTATGTTTATCGGCACTTTGCATCCGCCGCGCTCCCGATTCCGGAAG
TGCTTGACATTGGGGAGTTCAGCGAGAGCCTGACCTATTGCATCTCCCGCCGTGCACAGGGTGTCACGTT
GCAAGACCTGCCTGAAACCGAACTGCCCGCTGTTCTGCAGCCGGTCGCGGAGGCAATGGATGCCATCGCT
GCCGCCGATCTTAGCCAGACGAGCGGGTTCGGCCCATTCGGACCGCAAGGAATCGGTCAATACACTACAT
GGCGTGATTTCATATGCGCGATTGCTGATCCCCATGTGTATCACTGGCAAACTGTGATGGACGACACCGT
CAGTGCGTCCGTCGCGCAGGCTCTCGATGAGCTGATGCTTTGGGCCGAGGACTGCCCCGAAGTCCGGCAC
CTCGTGCACGCGGATTTCGGCTCCAACAATGTCCTGACGGACAATGGCCGCATAACAGCGGTCATTGACT
GGAGCGAGGCGATGTTCGGGGATTCCCAATACGAGGTCGCCAACATCTTCTTCTGGAGGCCGTGGTTGGC
TTGTATGGAGCAGCAGACGCGCTACTTCGAGCGGAGGCATCCGGAGCTTGCAGGATCGCCCCGGCTCCGG
GCGTATATGCTCCGCATTGGTCTTGACCAACTCTATCAGAGCTTGGTTGACGGCAATTTCGATGATGCAG
CTTGGGCGCAGGGTCGATGCGACGCAATCGTCCGATCCGGAGCCGGGACTGTCGGGCGTACACAAATCGC
CCGCAGAAGCGCCGCCGTCTGGACCGATGGCTGTGTAGAAGTACTCGCCGATAGTGGAAACCGACGCCCC
AGCACTCGTCCGAGGGCAAAGGAATAAGCTAGTATGTAAGCCTAGTCTTAGATAATAAAATCGCTATCCA
TCGAAGATGGATGTGTGTTGGTTTTTTGTGTGTGTAACGCTAGGCGCGCCTGGTGTACCGAGAACGATCC
TCTCAGTGCGAGTCTCGACGATCCATATCGTTGCTTGGCAGTCAGCCAGTCGGAATCCAGCTTGGGACCC
AGGAAGTCCAATCGTCAGATATTGTACTCAAGCCTGGTCACGGCAGCGTACCGATCTGTTTAAACCTAGA
TATTGATAGTCTGATCGGTCAACGTATAATCGAGTCCTAGCTTTTGCAAACATCTATCAAGAGACAGGAT
CAGCAGGAGGCTTTCGCATGAGTATTCAACATTTCCGTGTCGCCCTTATTCCCTTTTTTGCGGCATTTTG
CCTTCCTGTTTTTGCTCACCCAGAAACGCTGGTGAAAGTAAAAGATGCTGAAGATCAGTTGGGTGCGCGA
GTGGGTTACATCGAACTGGATCTCAACAGCGGTAAGATCCTTGAGAGTTTTCGCCCCGAAGAACGCTTTC
CAATGATGAGCACTTTTAAAGTTCTGCTATGTGGCGCGGTATTATCCCGTATTGACGCCGGGCAAGAGCA
ACTCGGTCGCCGCATACACTATTCTCAGAATGACTTGGTTGAGTATTCACCAGTCACAGAAAAGCATCTT
ACGGATGGCATGACAGTAAGAGAATTATGCAGTGCTGCCATAACCATGAGTGATAACACTGCGGCCAACT
TACTTCTGACAACGATTGGAGGACCGAAGGAGCTAACCGCTTTTTTGCACAACATGGGGGATCATGTAAC
TCGCCTTGATCGTTGGGAACCGGAGCTGAATGAAGCCATACCAAACGACGAGCGTGACACCACGATGCCT
GTAGCAATGGCAACAACCTTGCGTAAACTATTAACTGGCGAACTACTTACTCTAGCTTCCCGGCAACAGT
TGATAGACTGGATGGAGGCGGATAAAGTTGCAGGACCACTTCTGCGCTCGGCCCTTCCGGCTGGCTGGTT
TATTGCTGATAAATCTGGAGCCGGTGAGCGTGGGTCTCGCGGTATCATTGCAGCACTGGGGCCAGATGGT
AAGCCCTCCCGTATCGTAGTTATCTACACGACGGGGAGTCAGGCAACTATGGATGAACGAAATAGACAGA
TCGCTGAGATAGGTGCCTCACTGATTAAGCATTGGTAACCGATTCTAGGTGCATTGGCGCAGAAAAAAAT
GCCTGATGCGACGCTGCGCGTCTTATACTCCCACATATGCCAGATTCAGCAACGGATACGGCTTCCCCAA
CTTGCCCACTTCCATACGTGTCCTCCTTACCAGAAATTTATCCTTAAGATCCCGAATCGTTTAAACTCGA
CTCTGGCTCTATCGAATCTCCGTCGTTTCGAGCTTACGCGAACAGCCGTGGCGCTCATTTGCTCGTCGGG
CATCGAATCTCGTCAGCTATCGTCAGCTTACCTTTTTGGCAGCGATCGCGGCTCCCGACATCTTGGACCA
TTAGCTCCACAGGTATCTTCTTCCCTCTAGTGGTCATAACAGCAGCTTCAGCTACCTCTCAATTCAAAAA
ACCCCTCAAGACCCGTTTAGAGGCCCCAAGGGGTTATGCTATCAATCGTTGCGTTACACACACAAAAAAC
CAACACACATCCATCTTCGATGGATAGCGATTTTATTATCTAACTGCTGATCGAGTGTAGCCAGATCTAG
TAATCAATTACGGGGTCATTAGTTCATAGCCCATATATGGAGTTCCGCGTTACATAACTTACGGTAAATG
GCCCGCCTGGCTGACCGCCCAACGACCCCCGCCCATTGACGTCAATAATGACGTATGTTCCCATAGTAAC
GCCAATAGGGACTTTCCATTGACGTCAATGGGTGGAGTATTTACGGTAAACTGCCCACTTGGCAGTACAT
CAAGTGTATCATATGCCAAGTACGCCCCCTATTGACGTCAATGACGGTAAATGGCCCGCCTGGCATTATG
CCCAGTACATGACCTTATGGGACTTTCCTACTTGGCAGTACATCTACGTATTAGTCATCGCTATTACCAT
GCTGATGCGGTTTTGGCAGTACATCAATGGGCGTGGATAGCGGTTTGACTCACGGGGATTTCCAAGTCTC
CACCCCATTGACGTCAATGGGAGTTTGTTTTGGCACCAAAATCAACGGGACTTTCCAAAATGTCGTAACA
ACTCCGCCCCATTGACGCAAATGGGCGGTAGGCGTGTACGGTGGGAGGTCTATATAAGCAGAGCTGGTTT
AGTGAACCGTCAGATCAGATCTTTGTCGATCCTACCATCCACTCGACACACCCGCCAGCGGCCGC
